>Addgene plasmid #18229 | T4 Lysozyme R14K WT* | addgene partial sequence | sequence record 24016 | 3primeUP
CGAAAAGCCCGCTCATTAGGCGGGCTCAGATCTGCTCATGTTTGACAGCTTATCATCGATAAGCTTCGGC
AATAAATTCTTGATATGTTTTCATATGTTTCCTTTAAATATTTTAATTAGTAATTGTCTATTCAAGTAAT
TGTGAATATACTATCACAATTCCAAGAGAAAGTAAACAGCTTTATAGATTTTTATACGCGTCCCAAGTGC
CAGTTCTAAACGTTGTAATGACTCGTTTTGCGCGATTAGGTGTTTGATTATACCATCTACTTTTAGCTAA
GTTAACTGCTGCTTCATCCCAGCGTTTTTGTTGAAGCATACGTAAAGAGTTAGTAAATCCTGCCACACCG
GTTTCTCCCATTTGGAAAACCATATTAATCAATGCAGCGCGACGAACCGCATCAAGAGAATCATAAACCG
GTTTTAATTTAGCATTTCTCAGAATTCCGCGAACAGCAGCATCAACATCCTGATTAAAGAGTTTTTCAGC
CTCATCTTTTGTAATTACACCATTAGTATTACGCCCAATAGCTTTATCTAATTCAGATTTAGCAGCATTA
AGTGATGGACTTTTTGTAAGCAAATGACCGATGCCAATAGTGTAATAGCCTTCTGTGTCTTTATAGATTT
TAAGTTTAAGACCTTCATCTATACGTAACATTTCAAATATATTCATAATACCTCCTAAGCATCGATGGAT
CCTGTTTCCTGTGTGAAATTGTTATCCGCTCACATTCCACACATTATACGAGCCGATGATAATGNCACAG
GGGATGGGGAGTAGCTGANCTGTTCNGTGGAATGTANCGNNCNNGGNNNNTNNGATNNGNGNTGNNGGGG
GGGNGCNNNCCNG
