[The description below was written by a language model from this plasmid's Addgene catalogue record.]
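Description:
T4 Lysozyme R14K WT* is a bacterial expression plasmid built on the pHS1403 backbone (about 5 kb without insert) that carries the bacteriophage T4 lysozyme gene (gene e). It is a high-copy plasmid propagated in E. coli under ampicillin selection. The record does not name the origin of replication or the promoter that drives expression, and no feature table is available to confirm other backbone elements.

The insert is roughly 600 bp and was cloned as a BamHI–HindIII fragment, with both restriction sites retained. According to the depositor's notes, the BamHI site lies 27 bp from the start codon and the HindIII site 115 bp from the stop codon, so the fragment includes short flanking untranslated sequence on either side of the coding region. No fusion tags or reporters are listed. The encoded protein carries the substitution R14K, replacing arginine 14 with lysine, in the "WT*" background. The record does not define that term, but in the T4 lysozyme literature it generally denotes the cysteine-free pseudo-wild-type protein used as a reference background for point mutants.

T4 lysozyme is a small phage-encoded enzyme that degrades the bacterial cell wall and is widely used as a model for studying protein folding, stability and structure. The record does not state a specific purpose, but a single conservative point mutant of this kind is consistent with recombinant production of the variant in E. coli for biophysical or structural comparison with the reference protein.
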