Addgene plasmid #18229: T4 Lysozyme R14K WT*
Depositing lab: Brian Matthews. Depositing organization: University of Oregon.
Backbone
  Vector backbone: pHS1403
  Backbone size w/o insert (bp): 5000
  Vector type: Bacterial Expression
Growth in bacteria
  Bacterial resistance: Ampicillin, 100 μg/mL
  Growth temperature: 37°C
  Growth strain: DH5alpha
  Copy number: High Copy
Gene/Insert
  Gene/Insert name: T4 Lysozyme
  Species: Bacteriophage T4
  Insert size (bp): 600
  Mutation: R14K WT*
  GenBank ID: NP_049736
  Entrez Gene: e (a.k.a. T4p123)
  Cloning method: Restriction Enzyme; 5′ cloning site BamHI (not destroyed); 3′ cloning site HindIII (not destroyed)
  Sequencing primers: 5′ na; 3′ GGCGTATCACGAGGCCC
Terms and licenses: Academic/Nonprofit Terms; Industry Terms: Not Available to Industry
Depositor comments: The BamHI site is 27 bp from the ATG and the HindIII site is 115 bp from the stop.
How to cite: T4 Lysozyme R14K WT* was a gift from Brian Matthews (Addgene plasmid # 18229 ; http://n2t.net/addgene:18229 ; RRID:Addgene_18229)
